>Addgene plasmid #134538 | YFP-Fibrillarin-C1 | addgene full sequence | sequence record 265040 | Addgene NGS Result
GTGATGCGGTTTTGGCAGTACATCAATGGGCGTGGATAGCGGTTTGACTCACGGGGATTTCCAAGTCTCC
ACCCCATTGACGTCAATGGGAGTTTGTTTTGGCACCAAAATCAACGGGACTTTCCAAAATGTCGTAACAA
CTCCGCCCCATTGACGCAAATGGGCGGTAGGCGTGTACGGTGGGAGGTCTATATAAGCAGAGCTGGTTTA
GTGAACCGTCAGATCCGCTAGCGCTACCGGTCGCCACCATGGTGAGCAAGGGCGAGGAGCTGTTCACCGG
GGTGGTGCCCATCCTGGTCGAGCTGGACGGCGACGTAAACGGCCACAAGTTCAGCGTGTCCGGCGAGGGC
GAGGGCGATGCCACCTACGGCAAGCTGACCCTGAAGTTCATCTGCACCACCGGCAAGCTGCCCGTGCCCT
GGCCCACCCTCGTGACCACCTTCGGCTACGGCCTGCAGTGCTTCGCCCGCTACCCCGACCACATGAAGCA
GCACGACTTCTTCAAGTCCGCCATGCCCGAAGGCTACGTCCAGGAGCGCACCATCTTCTTCAAGGACGAC
GGCAACTACAAGACCCGCGCCGAGGTGAAGTTCGAGGGCGACACCCTGGTGAACCGCATCGAGCTGAAGG
GCATCGACTTCAAGGAGGACGGCAACATCCTGGGGCACAAGCTGGAGTACAACTACAACAGCCACAACGT
CTATATCATGGCCGACAAGCAGAAGAACGGCATCAAGGTGAACTTCAAGATCCGCCACAACATCGAGGAC
GGCAGCGTGCAGCTCGCCGACCACTACCAGCAGAACACCCCCATCGGCGACGGCCCCGTGCTGCTGCCCG
ACAACCACTACCTGAGCTACCAGTCCGCCCTGAGCAAAGACCCCAACGAGAAGCGCGATCACATGGTCCT
GCTGGAGTTCGTGACCGCCGCCGGGATCACTCTCGGCATGGACGAGCTGTACAAGTCCGGACTCAGATCT
CGAGCTCAAGCTTCGAATTCTGCAGTCGACGGTACCATGAAGCCAGGATTCAGTCCCCGTGGGGGTGGCT
TTGGCGGCCGAGGGGGCTTTGGTGACCGTGGTGGTCGTGGAGGCCGAGGGGGCTTTGGCGGGGGCCGAGG
TCGAGGCGGAGGCTTTAGAGGTCGTGGACGAGGAGGAGGTGGAGGCGGCGGCGGCGGTGGAGGAGGAGGA
AGAGGTGGTGGAGGCTTCCATTCTGGTGGCAACCGGGGTCGTGGTCGGGGAGGAAAAAGAGGAAACCAGT
CGGGGAAGAATGTGATGGTGGAGCCGCATCGGCATGAGGGTGTCTTCATTTGTCGAGGAAAGGAAGATGC
ACTGGTCACCAAGAACCTGGTCCCTGGGGAATCAGTTTATGGAGAGAAGAGAGTCTCGATTTCGGAAGGA
GATGACAAAATTGAGTACCGAGCCTGGAACCCCTTCCGCTCCAAGCTAGCAGCAGCAATCCTGGGTGGTG
TGGACCAGATCCACATCAAACCGGGGGCTAAGGTTCTCTACCTCGGGGCTGCCTCGGGCACCACGGTCTC
CCATGTCTCTGACATCGTTGGTCCGGATGGTCTAGTCTATGCAGTCGAGTTCTCCCACCGCTCTGGCCGT
GACCTCATTAACTTGGCCAAGAAGAGGACCAACATCATTCCTGTGATCGAGGATGCTCGACACCCACACA
AATACCGCATGCTCATCGCAATGGTGGATGTGATCTTTGCTGATGTGGCCCAGCCAGACCAGACCCGGAT
TGTGGCCCTGAATGCCCACACCTTCCTGCGTAATGGAGGACACTTTGTGATTTCCATTAAGGCCAACTGC
ATTGACTCCACAGCCTCAGCCGAGGCCGTGTTTGCCTCCGAAGTGAAAAAGATGCAACAGGAGAACATGA
AGCCGCAGGAGCAGTTGACCCTTGAGCCATATGAAAGAGACCATGCCGTGGTCGTGGGAGTGTACAGGCC
ACCCCCCAAGGTGAAGAACTGAGGATCCACCGGATCTAGATAACTGATCATAATCAGCCATACCACATTT
GTAGAGGTTTTACTTGCTTTAAAAAACCTCCCACACCTCCCCCTGAACCTGAAACATAAAATGAATGCAA
TTGTTGTTGTTAACTTGTTTATTGCAGCTTATAATGGTTACAAATAAAGCAATAGCATCACAAATTTCAC
AAATAAAGCATTTTTTTCACTGCATTCTAGTTGTGGTTTGTCCAAACTCATCAATGTATCTTAAGGCGTA
AATTGTAAGCGTTAATATTTTGTTAAAATTCGCGTTAAATTTTTGTTAAATCAGCTCATTTTTTAACCAA
TAGGCCGAAATCGGCAAAATCCCTTATAAATCAAAAGAATAGACCGAGATAGGGT
[37 nt withheld, positions 2366-2402]
AAAGAACGTGGACTCCAACGTCAAAGG
[49 nt withheld, positions 2430-2478]
T
[91 nt withheld, positions 2480-2570]
G
[124 nt withheld, positions 2572-2695]
CAGGTGGCACTTTTCGGGGAAATGTGCGCGGAACCCCTATTTGTTTATTTTTCTAAATACATTCAAATAT
GTATCCGCTCATGAGACAATAACCCTGATAAATGCTTCAATAATATTGAAAAAGGAAGAGTCCTGAGGCG
GAAAGAACCAGCTGTGGAATGTGTGTCAGTTAGGGTGTGGAAAGTCCCCAGGCTCCCCAGCAGGCAGAAG
TATGCAAAGCATGCATCTCAATTAGTCAGCAACCAGGTGTGGAAAGTCCCCAGGCTCCCCAGCAGGCAGA
AGTATGCAAAGCATGCATCTCAATTAGTCAGCAACCATAGTCCCGCCCCTAACTCCGCCCATCCCGCCCC
TAACTCCGCCCAGTTCCGCCCATTCTCCGCCCCATGGCTGACTAATTTTTTTTATTTATGCAGAGGCCGA
GGCCGCCTCGGCCTCTGAGCTATTCCAGAAGTAGTGAGGAGGCTTTTTTGGAGGCCTAGGCTTTTGCAAA
GATCGATCAAGAGACAGGATGAGGATCGTTTCGCATGATTGAACAAGATGGATTGCACGCAGGTTCTCCG
GCCGCTTGGGTGGAGAGGCTATTCGGCTATGACTGGGCACAACAGACAATCGGCTGCTCTGATGCCGCCG
TGTTCCGGCTGTCAGCGCAGGGGCGCCCGGTTCTTTTTGTCAAGACCGACCTGTCCGGTGCCCTGAATGA
ACTGCAAGACGAGGCAGCGCGGCTATCGTGGCTGGCCACGACGGGCGTTCCTTGCGCAGCTGTGCTCGAC
GTTGTCACTGAAGCGGGAAGGGACTGGCTGCTATTGGGCGAAGTGCCGGGGCAGGATCTCCTGTCATCTC
ACCTTGCTCCTGCCGAGAAAGTATCCATCATGGCTGATGCAATGCGGCGGCTGCATACGCTTGATCCGGC
TACCTGCCCATTCGACCACCAAGCGAAACATCGCATCGAGCGAGCACGTACTCGGATGGAAGCCGGTCTT
GTCGATCAGGATGATCTGGACGAAGAGCATCAGGGGCTCGCGCCAGCCGAACTGTTCGCCAGGCTCAAGG
CGAGCATGCCCGACGGCGAGGATCTCGTCGTGACCCATGGCGATGCCTGCTTGCCGAATATCATGGTGGA
AAATGGCCGCTTTTCTGGATTCATCGACTGTGGCCGGCTGGGTGTGGCGGACCGCTATCAGGACATAGCG
TTGGCTACCCGTGATATTGCTGAAGAGCTTGGCGGCGAATGGGCTGACCGCTTCCTCGTGCTTTACGGTA
TCGCCGCTCCCGATTCGCAGCGCATCGCCTTCTATCGCCTTCTTGACGAGTTCTTCTGAGCGGGACTCTG
GGGTTCGAAATGACCGACCAAGCGACGCCCAACCTGCCATCACGAGATTTCGATTCCACCGCCGCCTTCT
ATGAAAGGTTGGGCTTCGGAATCGTTTTCCGGGACGCCGGCTGGATGATCCTCCAGCGCGGGGATCTCAT
GCTGGAGTTCTTCGCCCACCCTAGGGGGAGGCTAACTGAAACACGGAAGGAGACAATACCGGAAGGAACC
CGCGCTATGACGGCAATAAAAAGACAGAATAAAACGCACGGTGTTGGGTCGTTTGTTCATAAACGCGGGG
TTCGGTCCCAGGGCTGGCACTCTGTCGATACCCCACCGAGACCCCATTGGGGCCAATACGCCCGCGTTTC
TTCCTTTTCCCCACCCCACCCCCCAAGTTCGGGTGAAGGCCCAGGGCTCGCAGCCAACGTCGGGGCGGCA
GGCCCTGCCATAGCCTCAGGTTACTCATATATACTTTAGATTGATTTAAAACTTCATTTTTAATTTAAAA
GGATCTAGGTGAAGATCCTTTTTGATAATCTCATGACCAAAATCCCTTAACGTGAGTTTTCGTTCCACTG
AGCGTCAGACCCCGTAGAAAAGATCAAAGGATCTTCTTGAGATCCTTTTTTTCTGCGCGTAATCTGCTGC
TTGCAAACAAAAAAACCACCGCTACCAGCGGTGGTTTGTTTGCCGGATCAAGAGCTACCAACTCTTTTTC
CGAAGGTAACTGGCTTCAGCAGAGCGCAGATACCAAATACTGTTCTTCTAGTGTAGCCGTAGTTAGGCCA
CCACTTCAAGAACTCTGTAGCACCGCCTACATACCTCGCTCTGCTAATCCTGTTACCAGTGGCTGCTGCC
AGTGGCGATAAGTCGTGTCTTACCGGGTTGGACTCAAGACGATAGTTACCGGATAAGGCGCAGCGGTCGG
GCTGAACGGGGGGTTCGTGCACACAGCCCAGCTTGGAGCGAACGACCTACACCGAACTGAGATACCTACA
GCGTGAGCTATGAGAAAGCGCCACGCTTCCCGAAGGGAGAAAGGCGGACAGGTATCCGGTAAGCGGCAGG
GTCGGAACAGGAGAGCGCACGAGGGAGCTTCCAGGGGGAAACGCCTGGTATCTTTATAGTCCTGTCGGGT
TTCGCCACCTCTGACTTGAGCGTCGATTTTTGTGATGCTCGTCAGGGGGGCGGAGCCTATGGAAAAACGC
CAGCAACGCGGCCTTTTTACGGTTCCTGGCCTTTTGCTGGCCTTTTGCTCACATGTTCTTTCCTGCGTTA
TCCCCTGATTCTGTGGATAACCGTATTACCGCCATGCATTAGTTATTAATAGTAATCAATTACGGGGTCA
TTAGTTCATAGCCCATATATGGAGTTCCGCGTTACATAACTTACGGTAAATGGCCCGCCTGGCTGACCGC
CCAACGACCCCCGCCCATTGACGTCAATAATGACGTATGTTCCCATAGTAACGCCAATAGGGACTTTCCA
TTGACGTCAATGGGTGGAGTATTTACGGTAAACTGCCCACTTGGCAGTACATCAAGTGTATCATATGCCA
AGTACGCCCCCTATTGACGTCAATGACGGTAAATGGCCCGCCTGGCATTATGCCCAGTACATGACCTTAT
GGGACTTTCCTACTTGGCAGTACATCTACGTATTAGTCATCGCTATTACCATG
Features (pLannotate 1.2.2; 15 found; start..end, strand, type, name):
      1..204     +  promoter       CMV promoter: human cytomegalovirus (CMV) immediate early promoter
    249..965     +  CDS            EYFP: EYFP is a basic (constitutively fluorescent) green/yellow fluorescent protein published in 1996, derived from Aequorea victoria. It is reported to be a very rapidly-maturing weak dimer with high acid sensitivity.
    966..1016    +  misc_feature   MCS (fragment): multiple cloning site
   1017..1979    +  CDS            FBL: FBRL_HUMAN - Also known as FIB1, FLRN. Experimental evidence at protein level: Swiss-Prot protein existence level 1. S-adenosyl-L-methionine-dependent methyltransferase that has the ability to methylate both RNAs and proteins (PubMed:24352239, PubMed:30540930, PubMed:32017898). Involved in pre-rRNA processing by catalyzing the site-specific 2'-hydroxyl methylation of ribose moieties in pre-ribosomal RNA (PubMed:30540930). Site specificity is provided by a guide RNA that base pairs with the substrate (By similarity). Methylation occurs at a characteristic distance from the sequence involved in
   2005..2089    +  CDS            large T antigen (fragment): large T antigen from SV40 (simian virus 40)
   2112..2233    +  polyA_signal   SV40 poly(A) signal: SV40 polyadenylation signal
   2267..2695    -  rep_origin     f1 ori (sequence partly withheld): f1 bacteriophage origin of replication; arrow indicates direction of (+) strand synthesis
   2722..2826    +  promoter       AmpR promoter: bla
   2828..3185    +  promoter       SV40 promoter: SV40 enhancer and early promoter
   3220..4014    +  CDS            NeoR/KanR: aminoglycoside phosphotransferase from Tn5; aph(3')-II (or nptII); confers resistance to neomycin, kanamycin, and G418 (Geneticin®)
   4035..4187    +  CDS            ble (fragment): BLE_KLEPN - Experimental evidence at protein level: Swiss-Prot protein existence level 1. Binding protein with a strong affinity to the bleomycin family of antibiotics. Binds to CL990; an antimitotic-antibiotic compound. From Klebsiella pneumoniae.
   4246..4293    +  polyA_signal   HSV TK poly(A) signal: herpes simplex virus thymidine kinase polyadenylation signal (Cole and Stacy, 1985)
   4384..4400    -  polyA_signal   bGH poly(A) signal (fragment): bovine growth hormone polyadenylation signal
   4622..5210    +  rep_origin     ori: high-copy-number ColE1/pMB1/pBR322/pUC origin of replication
   5385..5688    +  enhancer       CMV enhancer: human cytomegalovirus immediate early enhancer
