[The description below was written by a language model from this plasmid's Addgene catalogue record and pLannotate feature annotations shown in this document.]
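Description:
YFP-Fibrillarin-C1 is a mammalian expression plasmid built on the Clontech pEYFP-C1 backbone that produces human fibrillarin (FBL) fused at its N terminus to the yellow fluorescent protein EYFP. The sequenced record is 5,688 nt. Transcription is driven by the human cytomegalovirus immediate-early enhancer and promoter, which span the numbering origin of the circular map. The EYFP coding sequence comes first, followed by a short remnant of the multiple cloning site that serves as a linker, then the FBL open reading frame, with an SV40 polyadenylation signal terminating the transcript. The insert was introduced by restriction cloning, but the sites used are not recorded.

The plasmid is propagated in E. coli through a high-copy ColE1/pUC-type origin and selected with kanamycin. A single Tn5 aminoglycoside phosphotransferase gene (NeoR/KanR) serves both hosts. A bacterial bla-type promoter expresses it in E. coli, and the adjacent SV40 enhancer/early promoter, paired with an HSV TK polyadenylation signal, expresses it in mammalian cells, where it allows G418 selection of stable transfectants. An f1 phage origin is also present and allows single-stranded DNA production. The short fragments annotated as large T antigen, ble and bGH poly(A) are most likely partial matches to backbone sequence rather than functional elements.

Fibrillarin is an S-adenosyl-methionine-dependent methyltransferase involved in pre-rRNA processing through 2'-O-ribose methylation. The record states only that the plasmid expresses the YFP-fibrillarin fusion. Such a fusion allows the tagged protein to be followed by fluorescence microscopy in transfected mammalian cells.
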