Addgene plasmid #134538: YFP-Fibrillarin-C1
Purpose: Expresses YFP-Fibrillarin fusion protein
Depositing lab: Susan Janicki. Publication: RNase P protein subunit Rpp29 represses histone H3.3 nucleosome deposition. Newhart A, Powers SL, Shastrula PK, Sierra I, Joo LM, Hayden JE, Cohen AR, Janicki SM. Mol Biol Cell. 2016 Apr 1;27(7):1154-69. doi: 10.1091/mbc.E15-02-0099. Epub 2016 Feb 3. PubMed 26842893.
Backbone
  Vector backbone: pEYFP-C1
  Backbone manufacturer: Clontech
  Backbone size w/o insert (bp): 4700
  Vector type: Mammalian Expression
  Selectable markers: Neomycin (select with G418)
Growth in bacteria
  Bacterial resistance: Kanamycin, 50 μg/mL
  Growth temperature: 37°C
  Growth strain: DH5alpha
  Copy number: High Copy
Gene/Insert
  Gene/Insert name: Fibrillarin
  Species: H. sapiens (human)
  Entrez Gene: FBL (a.k.a. FIB, FLRN, Nop1, RNU3IP1)
  Promoter: CMV
  Tag / fusion protein: YFP (N terminal on backbone)
  Cloning method: Restriction Enzyme; 5′ cloning site unknown (unknown if destroyed); 3′ cloning site unknown (unknown if destroyed)
  Sequencing primers: 5′ EGFP-C; 3′ SV40pA-R
Terms and licenses: Academic/Nonprofit Terms; Industry Terms: Not Available to Industry
How to cite: YFP-Fibrillarin-C1 was a gift from Susan Janicki (Addgene plasmid # 134538 ; http://n2t.net/addgene:134538 ; RRID:Addgene_134538)
